>Addgene plasmid #160445 | pSB1C3-J23110-B0034-mRFP1_Pink | addgene full sequence | sequence record 322400 | Addgene NGS Result
GAATTCGCGGCCGCTTCTAGAGTTTACGGCTAGCTCAGTCCTAGGTACAATGCTAGCTACTAGAGAAAGA
GGAGAAATACTAGATGGCTTCCTCCGAAGACGTTATCAAAGAGTTCATGCGTTTCAAAGTTCGTATGGAA
GGTTCCGTTAACGGTCACGAGTTCGAAATCGAAGGTGAAGGTGAAGGTCGTCCGTACGAAGGTACCCAGA
CCGCTAAACTGAAAGTTACCAAAGGTGGTCCGCTGCCGTTCGCTTGGGACATCCTGTCCCCGCAGGTCAC
TTACGGTTCCAAAGCTTACGTTAAACACCCGGCTGACATCCCGGACTACCTGAAACTGTCCTTCCCGGAA
GGTTTCAAATGGGAACGTGTTATGAACTTCGAAGACGGTGGTGTTGTTACCGTTACCCAGGACTCCTCCC
TGCAAGACGGTGAGTTCATCTACAAAGTTAAACTGCGTGGTACCAACTTCCCGTCCGACGGTCCGGTTAT
GCAGAAAAAAACCATGGGTTGGGAAGCTTCCACCGAACGTATGTACCCGGAAGACGGTGCTCTGAAAGGT
GAAATCAAAATGCGTCTGAAACTGAAAGACGGTGGTCACTACGACGCTGAAGTTAAAACCACCTACATGG
CTAAAAAACCGGTTCAGCTGCCGGGTGCTTACAAAACCGACATCAAACTGGACATCACCTCCCACAACGA
AGACTACACCATCGTTGAACAGTACGAACGTGCTGAAGGTCGTCACTCCACCGGTGCTTAATAACGCTGA
TAGTGCTAGTGTAGATCGCTACTAGTAGCGGCCGCTGCAGTCCGGCAAAAAAGGGCAAGGTGTCACCACC
CTGCCCTTTTTCTTTAAAACCGAAAAGATTACTTCGCGTTATGCAGGCTTCCTCGCTCACTGACTCGCTG
CGCTCGGTCGTTCGGCTGCGGCGAGCGGTATCAGCTCACTCAAAGGCGGTAATACGGTTATCCACAGAAT
CAGGGGATAACGCAGGAAAGAACATGTGAGCAAAAGGCCAGCAAAAGGCCAGGAACCGTAAAAAGGCCGC
GTTGCTGGCGTTTTTCCACAGGCTCCGCCCCCCTGACGAGCATCACAAAAATCGACGCTCAAGTCAGAGG
TGGCGAAACCCGACAGGACTATAAAGATACCAGGCGTTTCCCCCTGGAAGCTCCCTCGTGCGCTCTCCTG
TTCCGACCCTGCCGCTTACCGGATACCTGTCCGCCTTTCTCCCTTCGGGAAGCGTGGCGCTTTCTCATAG
CTCACGCTGTAGGTATCTCAGTTCGGTGTAGGTCGTTCGCTCCAAGCTGGGCTGTGTGCACGAACCCCCC
GTTCAGCCCGACCGCTGCGCCTTATCCGGTAACTATCGTCTTGAGTCCAACCCGGTAAGACACGACTTAT
CGCCACTGGCAGCAGCCACTGGTAACAGGATTAGCAGAGCGAGGTATGTAGGCGGTGCTACAGAGTTCTT
GAAGTGGTGGCCTAACTACGGCTACACTAGAAGAACAGTATTTGGTATCTGCGCTCTGCTGAAGCCAGTT
ACCTTCGGAAAAAGAGTTGGTAGCTCTTGATCCGGCAAACAAACCACCGCTGGTAGCGGTGGTTTTTTTG
TTTGCAAGCAGCAGATTACGCGCAGAAAAAAAGGATCTCAAGAAGATCCTTTGATCTTTTCTACGGGGTC
TGACGCTCAGTGGAACGAAAACTCACGTTAAGGGATTTTGGTCATGAGATTATCAAAAAGGATCTTCACC
TAGATCCTTTTAAATTAAAAATGAAGTTTTAAATCAATCTAAAGTATATATGAGTAAACTTGGTCTGACA
GCTCGAGGCTTGGATTCTCACCAATAAAAAACGCCCGGCGGCAACCGAGCGTTCTGAACAAATCCAGATG
GAGTTCTGAGGTCATTACTGGATCTATCAACAGGAGTCCAAGCGAGCTCGATATCAAATTACGCCCCGCC
CTGCCACTCATCGCAGTACTGTTGTAATTCATTAAGCATTCTGCCGACATGGAAGCCATCACAAACGGCA
TGATGAACCTGAATCGCCAGCGGCATCAGCACCTTGTCGCCTTGCGTATAATATTTGCCCATGGTGAAAA
CGGGGGCGAAGAAGTTGTCCATATTGGCCACGTTTAAATCAAAACTGGTGAAACTCACCCAGGGATTGGC
TGAGACGAAAAACATATTCTCAATAAACCCTTTAGGGAAATAGGCCAGGTTTTCACCGTAACACGCCACA
TCTTGCGAATATATGTGTAGAAACTGCCGGAAATCGTCGTGGTATTCACTCCAGAGCGATGAAAACGTTT
CAGTTTGCTCATGGAAAACGGTGTAACAAGGGTGAACACTATCCCATATCACCAGCTCACCGTCTTTCAT
TGCCATACGAAATTCCGGATGAGCATTCATCAGGCGGGCAAGAATGTGAATAAAGGCCGGATAAAACTTG
TGCTTATTTTTCTTTACGGTCTTTAAAAAGGCCGTAATATCCAGCTGAACGGTCTGGTTATAGGTACATT
GAGCAACTGACTGAAATGCCTCAAAATGTTCTTTACGATGCCATTGGGATATATCAACGGTGGTATATCC
AGTGATTTTTTTCTCCATTTTAGCTTCCTTAGCTCCTGAAAATCTCGATAACTCAAAAAATACGCCCGGT
AGTGATCTTATTTCATTATGGTGAAAGTTGGAACCTCTTACGTGCCCGATCAACTCGAGTGCCACCTGAC
GTCTAAGAAACCATTATTATCATGACATTAACCTATAAAAATAGGCGTATCACGAGGCAGAATTTCAGAT
AAAAAAAATCCTTAGCTTTCGCTAAGGATGATTTCTG
Features (pLannotate 1.2.2; 10 found; start..end, strand, type, name):
      1..22      +  misc_feature   BioBrick prefix: BioBrick prefix for parts that do not start with "ATG"
     29..57      +  promoter       J23119 promoter (fragment): bacterial promoter (Registry of Standard Biological Parts BBa J23119)
     84..758     +  CDS            mRFP1-Q66T: mRFP1-Q66T is a basic (constitutively fluorescent) orange fluorescent protein published in 2006, derived from Discosoma sp..
    790..810     +  misc_feature   BioBrick suffix: universal suffix for all parts
    811..868     +  terminator     his operon terminator: This putative transcriptin terminator from the E. coli his operon has a 2-bp deletion introduced during synthesis. Its efficiency has not been determined.
   1063..1651    -  rep_origin     ori: high-copy-number ColE1/pMB1/pBR322/pUC origin of replication
   1834..1928    -  terminator     lambda t0 terminator: transcription terminator from phage lambda
   1952..2608    -  CDS            cat: CAT_ECOLX - Experimental evidence at protein level: Swiss-Prot protein existence level 1. This enzyme is an effector of chloramphenicol resistance in bacteria. From Escherichia coli. This protein is used as a marker in many commonly used cloning vectors, such as pACYC184.
   2609..2706    -  promoter       cat promoter: promoter of the E. coli cat gene encoding chloramphenicol acetyltransferase
   2792..2835    -  terminator     bacterial terminator: putative bacterial transcription terminator
