[The description below was written by a language model from this plasmid's Addgene catalogue record and pLannotate feature annotations shown in this document.]
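Description:
pSB1C3-J23110-B0034-mRFP1_Pink is a small (about 2.8 kb) synthetic-biology plasmid built on the iGEM Registry BioBrick vector pSB1C3 and intended for constitutive expression of a coloured protein in E. coli. It replicates from a high-copy ColE1/pUC-type origin and is selected with chloramphenicol through a cat (chloramphenicol acetyltransferase) gene driven by its own promoter and followed by the lambda t0 terminator. Additional terminators, including a his operon terminator immediately downstream of the cloning region and a putative bacterial terminator at the far end of the backbone, insulate the insert from read-through transcription.

The payload is an approximately 810 bp synthetic cassette framed by the BioBrick prefix and suffix, consisting of a promoter, a ribosome binding site and the coding sequence for mRFP1_Pink (listed as mRFP1E_Pink in the insert field). By name, the promoter is J23110, a member of the Anderson family of constitutive sigma-70 promoters. The automated annotation labels it as a fragment of the closely related J23119, which probably reflects sequence similarity within that family. B0034 is a commonly used strong RBS part and is not separately annotated in the feature table. The open reading frame was matched by the annotation software to mRFP1-Q66T, a Discosoma-derived monomeric red fluorescent protein variant. This indicates that mRFP1_Pink is an engineered mRFP1 derivative, but the record does not list its specific substitutions. It does note that BioBrick restriction sites were removed, apparently meaning internal sites, since the prefix and suffix are still annotated.

The plasmid is used to overexpress mRFP1_Pink as a visible chromoprotein in E. coli, giving a colour reporter derived from a red fluorescent protein.
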