Addgene plasmid #160445: pSB1C3-J23110-B0034-mRFP1_Pink
Purpose: BioBrick pSB1C3 plasmid that constitutively overexpresses mRFP1_Pink chromoprotein in E. coli
Depositing lab: Anthony Forster. Depositing organization: Uppsala University. Publication: Overcoming chromoprotein limitations by engineering a red fluorescent protein. Bao L, Menon PNK, Liljeruhm J, Forster AC. Anal Biochem. 2020 Sep 3:113936. doi: 10.1016/j.ab.2020.113936. PubMed 32891596.
Backbone
  Vector backbone: BioBrick pSB1C3 vector
  Backbone manufacturer: iGEM Registry
  Modifications to backbone: BioBrick sites removed
  Vector type: Synthetic Biology
Growth in bacteria
  Bacterial resistance: Chloramphenicol, 25 μg/mL
  Growth temperature: 37°C
  Growth strain: DH5alpha
  Copy number: High Copy
Gene/Insert
  Gene/Insert name: promoter, RBS, mRFP1E_Pink
  Species: Synthetic
  Insert size (bp): 810
  Mutation: BioBrick sites removed
Terms and licenses: Academic/Nonprofit Terms; Industry Terms: Not Available to Industry
How to cite: pSB1C3-J23110-B0034-mRFP1_Pink was a gift from Anthony Forster (Addgene plasmid # 160445 ; http://n2t.net/addgene:160445 ; RRID:Addgene_160445)
