>Addgene plasmid #160445 | pSB1C3-J23110-B0034-mRFP1_Pink | depositor partial sequence | sequence record 313062 | BioBrick bacteria-codon-optimized mRFP1_Pink downstream of J23110 constitutive promoter and B0034 RBS
GAATTCGCGGCCGCTTCTAGAGTTTACGGCTAGCTCAGTCCTAGGTACAATGCTAGCTACTAGAGAAAGA
GGAGAAATACTAGATGGCTTCCTCCGAAGACGTTATCAAAGAGTTCATGCGTTTCAAAGTTCGTATGGAA
GGTTCCGTTAACGGTCACGAGTTCGAAATCGAAGGTGAAGGTGAAGGTCGTCCGTACGAAGGTACCCAGA
CCGCTAAACTGAAAGTTACCAAAGGTGGTCCGCTGCCGTTCGCTTGGGACATCCTGTCCCCGCAGGTCAC
TTACGGTTCCAAAGCTTACGTTAAACACCCGGCTGACATCCCGGACTACCTGAAACTGTCCTTCCCGGAA
GGTTTCAAATGGGAACGTGTTATGAACTTCGAAGACGGTGGTGTTGTTACCGTTACCCAGGACTCCTCCC
TGCAAGACGGTGAGTTCATCTACAAAGTTAAACTGCGTGGTACCAACTTCCCGTCCGACGGTCCGGTTAT
GCAGAAAAAAACCATGGGTTGGGAAGCTTCCACCGAACGTATGTACCCGGAAGACGGTGCTCTGAAAGGT
GAAATCAAAATGCGTCTGAAACTGAAAGACGGTGGTCACTACGACGCTGAAGTTAAAACCACCTACATGG
CTAAAAAACCGGTTCAGCTGCCGGGTGCTTACAAAACCGACATCAAACTGGACATCACCTCCCACAACGA
AGACTACACCATCGTTGAACAGTACGAACGTGCTGAAGGTCGTCACTCCACCGGTGCTTAATAACGCTGA
TAGTGCTAGTGTAGATCGCTACTAGTAGCGGCCGCTGCAG
